>Addgene plasmid #169572 | pVH19-Tier1-PhCMV-p300core | addgene full sequence | sequence record 365219 | Addgene NGS Result
ATTTGAATGTATTTAGAAAAATAAACAAATAGGGGTTCCGCGCACATTTCCCCGAAAAGTGCCACCTGAC
GTCGACGGATCGGGAGATCTCCACGCGTGGTACCCTCGAGTTGACATTGATTATTGAGTAGTTATTAATA
GTAATCAATTACGGGGTCATTAGTTCATAGCCCATATATGGAGTTCCGCGTTACATAACTTACGGTAAAT
GGCCCGCCTGGCTGACCGCCCAACGACCCCCGCCCATTGACGTCAATAATGACGTATGTTCCCATAGTAA
CGCCAATAGGGACTTTCCATTGACGTCAATGGGTGGAGTATTTACGGTAAACTGCCCACTTGGCAGTACA
TCAAGTGTATCATATGCCAAGTACGCCCCCTATTGACGTCAATGACGGTAAATGGCCCGCCTGGCATTAT
GCCCAGTACATGACCTTATGGGACTTTCCTACTTGGCAGTACATCTACGTATTAGTCATCGCTATTACCA
TGGTGATGCGGTTTTGGCAGTACATCAATGGGCGTGGATAGCGGTTTGACTCACGGGGATTTCCAAGTCT
CCACCCCATTGACGTCAATGGGAGTTTGTTTTGGCACCAAAATCAACGGGACTTTCCAAAATGTCGTAAC
AACTCCGCCCCATTGACGCAAATGGGCGGTAGGCGTGTACGGTGGGAGGTCTATATAAGCAGAGCTCTCT
GGCTAACTAGAGAACCCACTGCTTACTGGCTTATCGAAATTAATACGACTCACTATAGGGAGACCCAAGC
TGTTCGAAGCGGAATTCACCATGACTAGTCGCGCCATTTTCAAACCAGAAGAACTACGACAGGCACTGAT
GCCAACTTTGGAGGCACTTTACCGTCAGGATCCAGAATCCCTTCCCTTTCGTCAACCTGTGGACCCTCAG
CTTTTAGGAATCCCTGATTACTTTGATATTGTGAAGAGCCCCATGGATCTTTCTACCATTAAGAGGAAGT
TAGACACTGGACAGTATCAGGAGCCCTGGCAGTATGTCGATGATATTTGGCTTATGTTCAATAATGCCTG
GTTATATAACCGGAAAACATCACGGGTATACAAATACTGCTCCAAGCTCTCTGAGGTCTTTGAACAAGAA
ATTGACCCAGTGATGCAAAGCCTTGGATACTGTTGTGGCAGAAAGTTGGAGTTCTCTCCACAGACACTGT
GTTGCTACGGCAAACAGTTGTGCACAATACCTCGTGATGCCACTTATTACAGTTACCAGAACAGGTATCA
TTTCTGTGAGAAGTGTTTCAATGAGATCCAAGGGGAGAGCGTTTCTTTGGGGGATGACCCTTCCCAGCCT
CAAACTACAATAAATAAAGAACAATTTTCCAAGAGAAAAAATGACACACTGGATCCTGAACTGTTTGTTG
AATGTACAGAGTGCGGAAGAAAGATGCATCAGATCTGTGTCCTTCACCATGAGATCATCTGGCCTGCTGG
ATTCGTCTGTGATGGCTGTTTAAAGAAAAGTGCACGAACTAGGAAAGAAAATAAGTTTTCTGCTAAAAGG
TTGCCATCTACCAGACTTGGCACCTTTCTAGAGAATCGTGTGAATGACTTTCTGAGGCGACAGAATCACC
CTGAGTCAGGAGAGGTCACTGTTAGAGTAGTTCATGCTTCTGACAAAACCGTGGAAGTAAAACCAGGCAT
GAAAGCAAGGTTTGTGGACAGTGGAGAGATGGCAGAATCCTTTCCATACCGAACCAAAGCCCTCTTTGCC
TTTGAAGAAATTGATGGTGTTGACCTGTGCTTCTTTGGCATGCATGTTCAAGAGTATGGCTCTGACTGCC
CTCCACCCAACCAGAGGAGAGTATACATATCTTACCTCGATAGTGTTCATTTCTTCCGTCCTAAATGCTT
GAGGACTGCAGTCTATCATGAAATCCTAATTGGATATTTAGAATATGTCAAGAAATTAGGTTACACAACA
GGGCATATTTGGGCATGTCCACCAAGTGAGGGAGATGATTATATCTTCCATTGCCATCCTCCTGACCAGA
AGATACCCAAGCCCAAGCGACTGCAGGAATGGTACAAAAAAATGCTTGACAAGGCTGTATCAGAGCGTAT
TGTCCATGACTACAAGGATATTTTTAAACAAGCTACTGAAGATAGATTAACAAGTGCAAAGGAATTGCCT
TATTTCGAGGGTGATTTCTGGCCCAATGTTCTGGAAGAAAGCATTAAGGAACTGGAACAGGAGGAAGAAG
AGAGAAAACGAGAGGAAAACACCAGCAATGAAAGCACAGATGTGACCAAGGGAGACAGCAAAAATGCTAA
AAAGAAGAATAATAAGAAAACCAGCAAAAATAAGAGCAGCCTGAGTAGGGGCAACAAGAAGAAACCCGGG
ATGCCCAATGTATCTAACGACCTCTCACAGAAACTATATGCCACCATGGAGAAGCATAAAGAGGTCTTCT
TTGTGATCCGCCTCATTGCTGGCCCTGCTGCCAACTCCCTGCCTCCCATTGTTGATCCTGATCCTCTCAT
CCCCTGCGATCTGATGGATGGTCGGGATGCGTTTCTCACGCTGGCAAGGGACAAGCACCTGGAGTTCTCT
TCACTCCGAAGAGCCCAGTGGTCCACCATGTGCATGCTGGTGGAGCTGCACACGCAGAGCCAGGACGCTA
GCGGATCCACCGGTGTCTAGAAAGCTTTGAGGCCGGCCTGCAGGGATCAGCCTCGACTGTGCCTTCTAGT
TGCCAGCCATCTGTTGTTTGCCCCTCCCCCGTGCCTTCCTTGACCCTGGAAGGTGCCACTCCCACTGTCC
TTTCCTAATAAAATGAGGAAATTGCATCGCATTGTCTGAGTAGGTGTCATTCTATTCTGGGGGGTGGGGT
GGGGCAGGACAGCAAGGGGGAGGATTGGGAAGACAATAGCAGGCATGCTGGGGATGCGGTGGGCTCTATG
GCTTCTGAGGCGGAAAGAACCAGCTGGGGCTCTAGGGGGTATCCCC
[124 nt withheld, positions 2987-3110]
C
[91 nt withheld, positions 3112-3202]
A
[49 nt withheld, positions 3204-3252]
CCTTTGACGTTGGAGTCCACGTTCTTT
[37 nt withheld, positions 3280-3316]
ACCCTATCTCGGTCTATTCTTTTGATTTATAAGGGATTTTGCCGATTTCGGCCTATTGGTTAAAAAATGA
GCTGATTTAACAAAAATTTAACGCGAATTAATTCTGTGGAATGTGTGTCAGTTAGGGTGTGGAAAGTCCC
CAGGCTCCCCAGCAGGCAGAAGTATGCAAAGCATGCATCTCAATTAGTCAGCAACCAGGTGTGGAAAGTC
CCCAGGCTCCCCAGCAGGCAGAAGTATGCAAAGCATGCATCTCAATTAGTCAGCAACCATAGTCCCGCCC
CTAACTCCGCCCATCCCGCCCCTAACTCCGCCCAGTTCCGCCCATTCTCCGCCCCATGGCTGACTAATTT
TTTTTATTTATGCAGAGGCCGAGGCCGCCTCTGCCTCTGAGCTATTCCAGAAGTAGTGAGGAGGCTTTTT
TGGAGGCCTAGGCTTTTGCAAAAAGCTCCCGGGAGCTTGTATATCCATTTTCGGATCTGATCAAGAGACA
GGATGAGGATCGTTTCGCATGATTGAACAAGATGGATTGCACGCAGGTTCTCCGGCCGCTTGGGTGGAGA
GGCTATTCGGCTATGACTGGGCACAACAGACAATCGGCTGCTCTGATGCCGCCGTGTTCCGGCTGTCAGC
GCAGGGGCGCCCGGTTCTTTTTGTCAAGACCGACCTGTCCGGTGCCCTGAATGAACTGCAGGACGAGGCA
GCGCGGCTATCGTGGCTGGCCACGACGGGCGTTCCTTGCGCAGCTGTGCTCGACGTTGTCACTGAAGCGG
GAAGGGACTGGCTGCTATTGGGCGAAGTGCCGGGGCAGGATCTCCTGTCATCTCACCTTGCTCCTGCCGA
GAAAGTATCCATCATGGCTGATGCAATGCGGCGGCTGCATACGCTTGATCCGGCTACCTGCCCATTCGAC
CACCAAGCGAAACATCGCATCGAGCGAGCACGTACTCGGATGGAAGCCGGTCTTGTCGATCAGGATGATC
TGGACGAAGAGCATCAGGGGCTCGCGCCAGCCGAACTGTTCGCCAGGCTCAAGGCGCGCATGCCCGACGG
CGAGGATCTCGTCGTGACCCATGGCGATGCCTGCTTGCCGAATATCATGGTGGAAAATGGCCGCTTTTCT
GGATTCATCGACTGTGGCCGGCTGGGTGTGGCGGACCGCTATCAGGACATAGCGTTGGCTACCCGTGATA
TTGCTGAAGAGCTTGGCGGCGAATGGGCTGACCGCTTCCTCGTGCTTTACGGTATCGCCGCTCCCGATTC
GCAGCGCATCGCCTTCTATCGCCTTCTTGACGAGTTCTTCTGAGCGGGACTCTGGGGTTCGAAATGACCG
ACCAAGCGACGCCCAACCTGCCATCACGAGATTTCGATTCCACCGCCGCCTTCTATGAAAGGTTGGGCTT
CGGAATCGTTTTCCGGGACGCCGGCTGGATGATCCTCCAGCGCGGGGATCTCATGCTGGAGTTCTTCGCC
CACCCCAACTTGTTTATTGCAGCTTATAATGGTTACAAATAAAGCAATAGCATCACAAATTTCACAAATA
AAGCATTTTTTTCACTGCATTCTAGTTGTGGTTTGTCCAAACTCATCAATGTATCTTATCATGTCTGTAT
ACCGTCGACCTCTAGCTAGAGCTTGGCGTAATCATGGTCATAGCTGTTTCCTGTGTGAAATTGTTATCCG
CTCACAATTCCACACAACATACGAGCCGGAAGCATAAAGTGTAAAGCCTGGGGTGCCTAATGAGTGAGCT
AACTCACATTAATTGCGTTGCGCTCACTGCCCGCTTTCCAGTCGGGAAACCTGTCGTGCCAGCTGCATTA
ATGAATCGGCCAACGCGCGGGGAGAGGCGGTTTGCGTATTGGGCGCTCTTCCGCTTCCTCGCTCACTGAC
TCGCTGCGCTCGGTCGTTCGGCTGCGGCGAGCGGTATCAGCTCACTCAAAGGCGGTAATACGGTTATCCA
CAGAATCAGGGGATAACGCAGGAAAGAACATGTGAGCAAAAGGCCAGCAAAAGGCCAGGAACCGTAAAAA
GGCCGCGTTGCTGGCGTTTTTCCATAGGCTCCGCCCCCCTGACGAGCATCACAAAAATCGACGCTCAAGT
CAGAGGTGGCGAAACCCGACAGGACTATAAAGATACCAGGCGTTTCCCCCTGGAAGCTCCCTCGTGCGCT
CTCCTGTTCCGACCCTGCCGCTTACCGGATACCTGTCCGCCTTTCTCCCTTCGGGAAGCGTGGCGCTTTC
TCATAGCTCACGCTGTAGGTATCTCAGTTCGGTGTAGGTCGTTCGCTCCAAGCTGGGCTGTGTGCACGAA
CCCCCCGTTCAGCCCGACCGCTGCGCCTTATCCGGTAACTATCGTCTTGAGTCCAACCCGGTAAGACACG
ACTTATCGCCACTGGCAGCAGCCACTGGTAACAGGATTAGCAGAGCGAGGTATGTAGGCGGTGCTACAGA
GTTCTTGAAGTGGTGGCCTAACTACGGCTACACTAGAAGAACAGTATTTGGTATCTGCGCTCTGCTGAAG
CCAGTTACCTTCGGAAAAAGAGTTGGTAGCTCTTGATCCGGCAAACAAACCACCGCTGGTAGCGGTGGTT
TTTTTGTTTGCAAGCAGCAGATTACGCGCAGAAAAAAAGGATCTCAAGAAGATCCTTTGATCTTTTCTAC
GGGGTCTGACGCTCAGTGGAACGAAAACTCACGTTAAGGGATTTTGGTCATGAGATTATCAAAAAGGATC
TTCACCTAGATCCTTTTAAATTAAAAATGAAGTTTTAAATCAATCTAAAGTATATATGAGTAAACTTGGT
CTGACAGTTACCAATGCTTAATCAGTGAGGCACCTATCTCAGCGATCTGTCTATTTCGTTCATCCATAGT
TGCCTGACTCCCCGTCGTGTAGATAACTACGATACGGGAGGGCTTACCATCTGGCCCCAGTGCTGCAATG
ATACCGCGAGACCCACGCTCACCGGCTCCAGATTTATCAGCAATAAACCAGCCAGCCGGAAGGGCCGAGC
GCAGAAGTGGTCCTGCAACTTTATCCGCCTCCATCCAGTCTATTAATTGTTGCCGGGAAGCTAGAGTAAG
TAGTTCGCCAGTTAATAGTTTGCGCAACGTTGTTGCCATTGCTACAGGCATCGTGGTGTCACGCTCGTCG
TTTGGTATGGCTTCATTCAGCTCCGGTTCCCAACGATCAAGGCGAGTTACATGATCCCCCATGTTGTGCA
AAAAAGCGGTTAGCTCCTTCGGTCCTCCGATCGTTGTCAGAAGTAAGTTGGCCGCAGTGTTATCACTCAT
GGTTATGGCAGCACTGCATAATTCTCTTACTGTCATGCCATCCGTAAGATGCTTTTCTGTGACTGGTGAG
TACTCAACCAAGTCATTCTGAGAATAGTGTATGCGGCGACCGAGTTGCTCTTGCCCGGCGTCAATACGGG
ATAATACCGCGCCACATAGCAGAACTTTAAAAGTGCTCATCATTGGAAAACGTTCTTCGGGGCGAAAACT
CTCAAGGATCTTACCGCTGTTGAGATCCAGTTCGATGTAACCCACTCGTGCACCCAACTGATCTTCAGCA
TCTTTTACTTTCACCAGCGTTTCTGGGTGAGCAAAAACAGGAAGGCAAAATGCCGCAAAAAAGGGAATAA
GGGCGACACGGAAATGTTGAATACTCATACTCTTCCTTTTTCAATATTATTGAAGCATTTATCAGGGTTA
TTGTCTCATGAGCGGATACAT
Features (pLannotate 1.2.2; 19 found; start..end, strand, type, name):
    189..492     +  enhancer       CMV enhancer: human cytomegalovirus immediate early enhancer
    493..696     +  promoter       CMV promoter: human cytomegalovirus (CMV) immediate early promoter
    692..725     +  LTR            5' LTR (truncated) (fragment): truncated 5' long terminal repeat (LTR) from HIV-1
    741..759     +  promoter       T7 promoter: promoter for bacteriophage T7 RNA polymerase
    806..2656    +  CDS            p300 core: catalytic histone acetyltransferase core of the human E1A-associated protein p300 (Delvecchio et al., 2013); EP300
   2717..2941    +  polyA_signal   bGH poly(A) signal: bovine growth hormone polyadenylation signal
   2945..2966    +  promoter       SV40 promoter (fragment): SV40 enhancer and early promoter
   2987..3415    +  rep_origin     f1 ori (sequence partly withheld): f1 bacteriophage origin of replication; arrow indicates direction of (+) strand synthesis
   3429..3758    +  promoter       SV40 promoter: SV40 enhancer and early promoter
   3825..4616    +  CDS            neo: KKA2_KLEPN - Also known as kan, nptII. Experimental evidence at protein level: Swiss-Prot protein existence level 1. Resistance to kanamycin, neomycin, paromomycin, ribostamycin, butirosin and gentamicin B. From Klebsiella pneumoniae.
   4640..4798    +  CDS            ble (fragment): BLE_KLEPN - Experimental evidence at protein level: Swiss-Prot protein existence level 1. Binding protein with a strong affinity to the bleomycin family of antibiotics. Binds to CL990; an antimitotic-antibiotic compound. From Klebsiella pneumoniae.
   4793..4914    +  polyA_signal   SV40 poly(A) signal: SV40 polyadenylation signal
   4987..5003    -  protein_bind   lac operator: The lac repressor binds to the lac operator to inhibit transcription in E. coli. This inhibition can be relieved by adding lactose or isopropyl-β-D-thiogalactopyranoside (IPTG). lac repressor encoded by lacI
   5011..5041    -  promoter       lac promoter: promoter for the E. coli lac operon
   5056..5077    -  protein_bind   CAP binding site: CAP binding activates transcription in the presence of cAMP. E. coli catabolite activator protein
   5090..5182    -  CDS            lacI (fragment): lac repressor; lacI; The lac repressor binds to the lac operator to inhibit transcription in E. coli. This inhibition can be relieved by adding lactose or isopropyl-β-D-thiogalactopyranoside (IPTG).
   5365..5953    -  rep_origin     ori: high-copy-number ColE1/pMB1/pBR322/pUC origin of replication
   6124..6984    -  CDS            AmpR: β-lactamase; bla; confers resistance to ampicillin, carbenicillin, and related antibiotics
   6985..42      -  promoter       AmpR promoter (across the origin): bla
