[The description below was written by a language model from this plasmid's Addgene catalogue record and pLannotate feature annotations shown in this document.]
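Description:
pVH19-Tier1-PhCMV-p300core is a mammalian expression plasmid of about 7 kb built on pMM1, a pcDNA3.1-derived backbone, and belongs to the VAMSyB modular plasmid architecture for mammalian synthetic biology, where it is classed as a "Tier-1" vector carrying a single expression unit. It is maintained in E. coli at high copy through a ColE1/pUC-type origin with ampicillin selection from the β-lactamase gene, and it also retains an f1 phage origin. For selection in mammalian cells it carries a neomycin phosphotransferase cassette, driven by the SV40 enhancer/early promoter and terminated by the SV40 polyadenylation signal, which confers G418 resistance.

The payload is a simple promoter–gene–terminator unit. The human cytomegalovirus immediate early enhancer and promoter (PhCMV) drive strong constitutive transcription of the catalytic histone acetyltransferase core domain of human p300 (EP300), and the transcript is terminated by the bovine growth hormone polyadenylation signal. A T7 promoter sits between the CMV promoter and the coding sequence, a standard pcDNA3.1 remnant. No epitope tag, reporter or DNA-binding fusion partner is annotated on the p300 core open reading frame, so the record indicates the domain is expressed on its own. Several short annotations (a truncated HIV-1 LTR fragment, an SV40 promoter fragment, a ble fragment, and lac promoter/operator and lacI fragments) appear to be backbone remnants or partial sequence matches rather than functional elements.

The record gives the purpose only as constitutive expression of the p300 core. Its Tier-1 designation suggests it serves as a basic part within the VAMSyB system, though the record does not describe how it is used in further assemblies or name specific applications.
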