Addgene plasmid #169572: pVH19-Tier1-PhCMV-p300core
Purpose: Tier-1 vector encoding PhCMV-driven histone acetyltransferase p300 core domain expression (PhCMV-p300core-pA)
Depositing lab: Martin Fussenegger. Depositing organization: ETH Zurich (Swiss Federal Institute of Technology). Publication: A versatile plasmid architecture for mammalian synthetic biology (VAMSyB). Haellman V, Strittmatter T, Bertschi A, Stucheli P, Fussenegger M. Metab Eng. 2021 Jul;66:41-50. doi: 10.1016/j.ymben.2021.04.003. Epub 2021 Apr 18. PubMed 33857582.
Backbone
  Vector backbone: pMM1 (pcDNA3.1-based)
  Backbone size w/o insert (bp): 4435
  Vector type: Mammalian Expression
  Selectable markers: Neomycin (select with G418)
Growth in bacteria
  Bacterial resistance: Ampicillin, 100 μg/mL
  Growth temperature: 37°C
  Growth strain: DH5alpha
  Copy number: High Copy
Gene/Insert
  Gene/Insert name: PCMV-driven P300core
  Species: H. sapiens (human)
  Entrez Gene: EP300 (a.k.a. KAT3B, MKHK2, RSTS2, p300)
  Promoter: PhCMV
  Cloning method: Restriction Enzyme; 5′ cloning site Unknown (unknown if destroyed)
  Sequencing primers: 5′ AmpStart; 3′ BGH-rev
Terms and licenses: Academic/Nonprofit Terms; Industry Terms: Not Available to Industry
How to cite: pVH19-Tier1-PhCMV-p300core was a gift from Martin Fussenegger (Addgene plasmid # 169572 ; http://n2t.net/addgene:169572 ; RRID:Addgene_169572)
